Addgene plasmid #177296: pYTSK01K_0G7
Purpose: genomic integration of genes (inserted in I-SceI-site) via transposon Tn7 with GmR
Depositing lab: Karl-Erich Jaeger. Depositing organization: Heinrich-Heine-Universitaet Duesseldorf. Publication: Integration of Genetic and Process Engineering for Optimized Rhamnolipid Production Using Pseudomonas putida. Tiso T, Ihling N, Kubicki S, Biselli A, Schonhoff A, Bator I, Thies S, Karmainski T, Kruth S, Willenbrink AL, Loeschcke A, Zapp P, Jupke A, Jaeger KE, Buchs J, Blank LM. Front Bioeng Biotechnol. 2020 Aug 20;8:976. doi: 10.3389/fbioe.2020.00976. eCollection 2020. PubMed 32974309.
Backbone
  Vector backbone: yTREX backbone
  Backbone size w/o insert (bp): 14684
  Vector type: Bacterial Expression, Synthetic Biology ; Yeast Expression, Tn7 genomic integration
  Selectable markers: Gentamicin ; URA3
Growth in bacteria
  Bacterial resistance: Kanamycin, 50 μg/mL
  Growth temperature: 37°C
  Growth strain: DH5alpha
  Copy number: Low Copy
Gene/Insert
  Gene/Insert name: PaacC1-aacC1 (alt names: gentamicin resistance module - GmR; Gentamicin 3-N-acetyltransferase)
  Species: Pseudomonas aeruginosa
  Insert size (bp): 752
  Cloning method: Ligation Independent Cloning
  Sequencing primers: 5′ TACGACTACGCGTCCATGGC; 3′ GCCAAATTGCGTCAAGATCC
Resource information
  A portion of this plasmid was derived from a plasmid made by: Kyoung-Hee Choi et al (pUC18-mini-GM in PMID: 15908923)
Terms and licenses: Academic/Nonprofit Terms; Industry Terms: Not Available to Industry
Depositor comments: Part of the pYT vector series which facilitates chromosomal integration in attTn7-site with selection on gentamicin. Target expression cassettes can be inserted at the I-SceI site.
How to cite: pYTSK01K_0G7 was a gift from Karl-Erich Jaeger (Addgene plasmid # 177296 ; http://n2t.net/addgene:177296 ; RRID:Addgene_177296)
