[The description below was written by a language model from this plasmid's Addgene catalogue record and pLannotate feature annotations shown in this document.]
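Description:
pYTSK01K_0G7 is a roughly 15.5 kb E. coli/yeast shuttle plasmid from the pYT series, built on the yTREX backbone and designed to deliver cloned expression cassettes into the chromosomal attTn7 site of a bacterial host by Tn7 transposition. In E. coli it replicates from a ColE1/pMB1-type origin and is selected with kanamycin through the neo (nptII) gene. The record lists it as low copy, although only fragments of rop are annotated. A pBR322 bom (basis of mobility) region is also present, which in principle allows conjugative mobilisation. For yeast, the plasmid carries CEN4/ARS1 elements and the URA3 marker with its own promoter. These support stable single-copy maintenance and uracil prototrophy selection, consistent with assembly of constructs by recombination cloning in Saccharomyces cerevisiae.

The recorded insert is a 752 bp gentamicin resistance module, aacC1 from Pseudomonas aeruginosa with its own promoter (annotated as the class 1 integron Pc promoter), derived from a mini-Tn7 gentamicin vector. It lies just downstream of the Tn7L end and provides selection for integrants. Target cassettes are inserted at an I-SceI site, which the feature table does not annotate, so its exact position cannot be given here. The annotation also places the complete tnsABCD transposition genes in the interval between Tn7L and Tn7R, next to a glmS fragment. TnsABC together with TnsD direct high-frequency, site-specific insertion at attTn7, so the plasmid appears to supply its own transposition functions. The associated publication concerns engineering Pseudomonas putida for rhamnolipid production, suggesting use for stable, single-copy chromosomal integration of pathway genes in such hosts.
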