Features (pLannotate 1.2.2; 23 found; start..end, strand, type, name):
   1204..1369    +  mobile_element Tn7L: mini-Tn7 element (left end of the Tn7 transposon) Tn7
   1939..1967    +  promoter       Pc promoter: intI1 (promoter lies within the coding sequence); class 1 integron promoter
   2156..2689    +  CDS            GmR: gentamycin acetyltransferase; aacC1; confers resistance to gentamycin
   2824..4347    -  CDS            tnsD: TNSD_ECOLX - Protein predicted: Swiss-Prot protein existence level 4. TnsABC + TnsD promote high-frequency insertion of Tn7 into a specific target site known as att-Tn7 whereas TnsABC + TnsE promote low-frequency insertion into many different sites. From Escherichia coli.
   4353..6017    -  CDS            tnsC: TNSC_ECOLX - Experimental evidence at protein level: Swiss-Prot protein existence level 1. TnsABC + TnsD promote high-frequency insertion of Tn7 into a specific target site known as att-Tn7 whereas TnsABC + TnsE promote low-frequency insertion into many different sites. From Escherichia coli.
   6017..8122    -  CDS            tnsB: TNSB_ECOLX - Experimental evidence at protein level: Swiss-Prot protein existence level 1. Sequence-specific, DNA-binding protein required for Tn7 transposition. Recognizes sequences necessary for recombination at both left and right ends of Tn7 and, together with TnsA, forms the transposase. TnsB executes the 5'-DNA strand breakage and joining reactions. From Escherichia coli.
   8112..8930    -  CDS            tnsA: TNSA_ECOLX - Experimental evidence at protein level: Swiss-Prot protein existence level 1. Required for Tn7 transposition. Forms the transposase, together with TnsB. TnsA executes the 5'-DNA strand breakage reaction. TnsABC and TnsD promote high-frequency insertion of Tn7 into a specific target site known as ATT-Tn7 whereas TnsABC and TnsD promote low- frequency insertion into many different sites. From Escherichia coli.
   8840..9064    +  mobile_element Tn7R: mini-Tn7 element (right end of the Tn7 transposon) Tn7
   9093..9233    -  CDS            glmS (fragment): GLMS_ECOLI - Experimental evidence at protein level: Swiss-Prot protein existence level 1. Catalyzes the first step in hexosamine metabolism, converting fructose-6P into glucosamine-6P using glutamine as a nitrogen source. From Escherichia coli (strain K12).
   9240..9305    +  CDS            RMD1 (fragment): RMD1_YEAST - Experimental evidence at protein level: Swiss-Prot protein existence level 1. Required for sporulation where it is believed to have a role in meiotic nuclear division. From Saccharomyces cerevisiae (strain ATCC 204508 / S288c) (Baker's yeast).
   9753..10045   -  misc_feature   CEN4: S. cerevisiae CEN4 centromere
  10068..10200   -  misc_feature   CEN/ARS (fragment): S. cerevisiae CEN4 centromere fused to the autonomously replicating sequence ARS1/ARS416
  10200..10376   -  misc_feature   CEN/ARS (fragment): S. cerevisiae CEN4 centromere fused to the autonomously replicating sequence ARS1/ARS416
  10377..11141   -  rep_origin     ARS1 (fragment): S. cerevisiae autonomously replicating sequence ARS1/ARS416
  11142..11180   +  CDS            rop (fragment): Rop protein, which maintains plasmids at low copy number; rop
  11282..11422   +  misc_feature   bom: basis of mobility region from pBR322
  11608..12196   -  rep_origin     ori: high-copy-number ColE1/pMB1/pBR322/pUC origin of replication
  12378..13169   -  CDS            neo: KKA2_KLEPN - Also known as kan, nptII. Experimental evidence at protein level: Swiss-Prot protein existence level 1. Resistance to kanamycin, neomycin, paromomycin, ribostamycin, butirosin and gentamicin B. From Klebsiella pneumoniae.
  13201..13557   -  CDS            tnpA (fragment): TN5P_ECOLX - Also known as tnp. Experimental evidence at protein level: Swiss-Prot protein existence level 1. Mediates transposition of transposon Tn5 by a 'cut and paste' mechanism. First, the monomeric transposase binds the 19 bp inverted DNA repeats flanking the transposon. Then, dimerization of the DNA- bound transposase creates a synaptic DNA complex. After nicking of the first DNA strand, excision of the transposon proceeds through a series of intermediates. The transposase then mediates the insertion of the transposon at a new site by strand transfer. The activity of the wild- type tran
  13607..13822   +  promoter       URA3 promoter: S. cerevisiae URA3
  13823..14626   +  CDS            URA3: orotidine-5'-phosphate decarboxylase, required for uracil biosynthesis; S. cerevisiae URA3; yeast auxotrophic marker, counterselectable with 5-fluoroorotic acid (5-FOA)
  14863..15243   -  CDS            YPB1_ECOLX: Protein predicted: Swiss-Prot protein existence level 4. From Escherichia coli.
  15260..15409   +  CDS            rop (fragment): Rop protein, which maintains plasmids at low copy number; rop
>Addgene plasmid #177296 | pYTSK01K_0G7 | addgene full sequence | sequence record 422678 | Addgene NGS Result
CTAGTCCCGGGTCCACATATCCACGGGCTGGCAAGGGAGCGCAGCGACCGCGCAGGGCGAAGCCCGGAGA
GCAAGCCCGTAGGGCGCCGCAGCCGCCGTAGGCGGTCACGACTTTGCGAAGCAAAGTCTAGTGAGTATAC
TCAAGCATTGAGTGGCCCGCCGGAGGCACCGCCTTGCGCTGCCCCCGTCGAGCCGGTTGGACACCAAAAG
GGAGGGGCAGGCATGGCGGCATACGCGATCATGCGATGCAAGAAGCTGGCGAAAATGGGCAACGTGGCGG
CCAGTCTCAAGCACGCCTACCGCGAGCGCGAGACGCCCAACGCTGACGCCAGCAGGACGCCAGAGAACGA
GCACTGGGCGGCCAGCAGCACCGATGAAGCGATGGGCCGACTGCGCGAGTTGCTGCCAGAGAAGCGGCGC
AAGGACGCTGTGTTGGCGGTCGAGTACGTCATGACGGCCAGCCCGGAATGGTGGAAGTCGGCCAGCCAAG
AACAGCAGGCGGCGTTCTTCGAGAAGGCGCACAAGTGGCTGGCGGACAAGTACGGGGCGGATCGCATCGT
GACGGCCAGCATCCACCGTGACGAAACCAGCCCGCACATGACCGCGTTCGTGGTGCCGCTGACGCAGGAC
GGCAGGCTGTCGGCCAAGGAGTTCATCGGCAACAAAGCGCAGATGACCCGCGACCAGACCACGTTTGCGG
CCGCTGTGGCCGATCTAGGGCTGCAACGGGGCATCGAGGGCAGCAAGGCACGTCACACGCGCATTCAGGC
GTTCTACGAGGCCCTGGAGCGGCCACCAGTGGGCCACGTCACCATCAGCCCGCAAGCGGTCGAGCCACGC
GCCTATGCACCGCAGGGATTGGCCGAAAAGCTGGGAATCTCAAAGCGCGTTGAGACGCCGGAAGCCGTGG
CCGACCGGCTGACAAAAGCGGTTCGGCAGGGGTATGAGCCTGCCCTACAGGCCGCCGCAGGAGCGCGTGA
GATGCGCAAGAAGGCCGATCAAGCCCAAGAGACGGCCCGAGACCTTCGGGAGCGCCTGAAGCCCGTTCTG
GACGCCCTGGGGCCGTTGAATCGGGATATGCAGGCCAAGGCCGCCGCGATCATCAAGGCCGTGGGCGAAA
AGCTGCTGACGGAACAGCGGGAAGTCCAGCGCCAGAAACAGGCCCAGCGCCAGCAGGAACGCGGGCGCGC
ACATTTCCCCGAATGTGGGCGGACAAAATAGTTGGGAACTGGGAGGGGTGGAAATGGAGTTTTTAAGGAT
TATTTAGGGAAGAGTGACAAAATAGATGGGAACTGGGTGTAGCGTCGTAAGCTAATACGAAAATTAAAAA
TGACAAAATAGTTTGGAACTAGATTTCACTTATCTGGTTTATCTGCAGCACTCAACAGATCTCCGTCTAC
TTGCGACACCTCTCTTAAGGTAGCTGGACCGGATTCGGGTCTAGCCTATATCGTCAATCCGTTGATCTAT
GTCGGGTGCGGAGAAAGAGGTAATGAAATGGGCGATCGCCCACAGCTTACACAGACCTAATCGTAGAGTT
CCTAGTAATACTTAGTGGCTCGTTACCTCGTTCTTCCAGGCCAGGGGGCCGTACGCGCTCGGCGAACAGT
ATAAGCAGATTCGACTCACTAGGGATAACAGGGTAATCTCTGGGTATCGACTCAATCTCGCGCTATTGTG
CTATATCCGTGGACGGTTGCGGTCAATTCTGTCGGAAAATCAACGGATACGAACAATTACTCGCGACTTC
CTCAATACGTGCTGCAACGCGCGCGTAACTATAACGGTCCTAAGGTAGCGAGCTTACTTGTGCTGTTGTG
TAAGGACACGCTTAACCCAGAGAATTCCAGCGACCTATTCTACGACTACGCGTCCATGGCTCGAGGAGCT
CGGTACCGCCCCACTACCCGATTTATCAAGATTTGGCGGAGAGTCCCATTGACATAAGCCTGTTCGGTTC
GTAAACTGTAATGCAAGTAGCGTATGCGCTCACGCAACTGGTCCAGAACCTTGACCGAACGCAGCGGTGG
TAACGGCGCAGTGGCGGTTTTCATGGCTTGTTATGACTGTTTTTTTGTACAGTCTATGCCTCGGGCATCC
AAGCAGCAAGCGCGTTACGCCGTGGGTCGATGTTTGATGTTATGGAGCAGCAACGATGTTACGCAGCAGC
AACGATGTTACGCAGCAGGGCAGTCGCCCTAAAACAAAGTTAGGTGGCTCAAGTATGGGCATCATTCGCA
CATGTAGGCTCGGCCCTGACCAAGTCAAATCCATGCGGGCTGCTCTTGATCTTTTCGGTCGTGAGTTCGG
AGACGTAGCCACCTACTCCCAACATCAGCCGGACTCCGATTACCTCGGGAACTTGCTCCGTAGTAAGACA
TTCATCGCGCTTGCTGCCTTCGACCAAGAAGCGGTTGTTGGCGCTCTCGCGGCTTACGTTCTGCCCAAGT
TTGAGCAGCCGCGTAGTGAGATCTATATCTATGATCTCGCAGTCTCCGGCGAGCACCGGAGGCAGGGCAT
TGCCACCGCGCTCATCAATCTCCTCAAGCATGAGGCCAACGCGCTTGGTGCTTATGTGATCTACGTGCAA
GCAGATTACGGTGACGATCCCGCAGTGGCTCTCTATACAAAGTTGGGCATACGGGAAGAAGTGATGCACT
TTGATATCGACCCAAGTACCGCCACCTAAGTCGACTGGCAAACAGCTATTATGGGTATTATGGGTGTGTA
TCCAGAACGACGGATCTTGACGCAATTTGGCGTGGCTCTCTTAAGGTAGCCCTCCGACCAATTGAGGTGC
GCTCTGACCGATCAGTTTAGTCACTCTTCCCCATAAACCATTTCCAAGAATCTTTGTGCTTCCTCAGTTA
TCCGCTCTTTAGATAACGTTGCACTTCTTAATAATCGCCAGCGCCTAAGCTCAACATCTTCCTGTTTAAG
CTTAATAAAAGCTTGGCTAATCCGTCTAATTTGATAATCTTCCACACTCTCTGAGTAACGCTTTAAGCAA
AGCGCTACCAAAGGCAGTTTCTGTAGATTTTTTGCAAGAGAGGTTCCGTTAGGAGTTTGCTTTAACAGCC
AGCTCGATGTCGCTCTTGGGTGATCAAGGCTACTATCTAGACGCTTTATGATTCTTAATAGTTGTCGTAC
AGCAATTCGATCTCTTTGGTTCCAATCAACTCTAGGGGCGGGTGCCAGACGCTCTTGTTGATGCTGTTGA
TTCCAGTGAACTAGCCAATCCCTGTCATGTCGGTAAAGCCAAGCGTATAGCACCCCACCCTCTAAAGACT
GTCTTGCCGCCTTAATTCCTTGGTATTTATGCACTAGTTGCTGCCAGTCTTTATGCTTAACAGATAAATC
TTCAGAGTTAGGTTGCACAGACTGGCTAACAGGTCTTGTCGTTATAGAGTGCTCAGTAAGAGCACTTGCC
TGCTGTAGCGCTTCTATAACCGTTAGTTTTGGCAATAAGGCTTGCCACACAATACTATGCTGTAAATAAC
TAAAGGCTTTTCTATGCTTACGGAATATACTTTTCAGCCAACACGTGTCCTTGTTCTCTGCCAACTTTAA
ATCCAGTTTCTCTAGTGCCTCATCACTAAAAGTCTGCCTCACTCTCTCCGCCACCAAGTCATGACGAATG
TGCTTGCTTTTGGTTAGCCCTAGATCCTGCGCTAAGCGCTGATAAAACAGCGTCCACTGCTCAAGGCTTG
GGGAAAGCTCTTGCGCTCGTGGAGCATCTAACAGAGGGGCTATATAAGCAGCTAGTGCTGTTAATTGAGA
TAGGGAGTCTTTGGGGTAGTCTGAAAGCAGCTCAGTATGACCCAAAGCCCAAAATTGATGTCGGTGATCA
TCTACAGCTCTATCAAAGAAGACTAAAGCACCGTGTTTTGGACAATATGGCAAAGCGGGCAAATACCAAT
CTCGTTGCCAAAAGGCTTCCCCATACCTATTTAGCTGAAGAGCAACGCAATCAGGGCAGTATCTAAAGCG
GTTATCGCTCTTAACTCTAGAAGCAGCGACTCCTAGCATTAAATGCACCGCACCTTGCGCTTGGTACTCC
ATTAACCGAATAGCTTCGTCTCGGCGCTCCTTGCCTACAAACGGAGCATATAAAGGGAATAAGGTATGCT
CATAAATAAGCTGCTGAACAGCGTAACGTCCTGTTTGATGTAGATGTCTTGCTATCACACCTAAATGCGA
GGGCAGACCTAAGGTAGCGACCACCTTGCGGTTGCCATACACCTCATCCAACAGCTGCTTAGGACTAACA
ATCCCTTGATAAACGCCTGCCCGTGCAATAGTGCTATAAATCAGCTCATTCGAGTACGGAACAGGAAAGT
TTCTCATGGCTAACCTGCTTGTTTAAATAAGCTCGCCATATCCACTATTACCCCTTTCCCTTTTAACCGT
TCATGCATGGTTTTTTCAGGTTGGCGTTGTGAATAGATATAACGTAAATCCGTATCAGGCAAGCTATCCC
AGTCGCTGGGCTTGACTACCTTTATAGCCGAAACCTTTTTACTCTTGGAGGGCTTTTCTAGTTCTGACAC
TACCGTTTCGCCTTCCATCAACCACTGCAAAACAAGAGGCAGTAACTTTTGTCTTGTCATCGTTGGATTC
TGGCTAAACGCTTTTTTAATAGTGGGAATTAACAGGCTTGAATCGTAATCCTCTTTCAGCATCAGATATA
AATGACGCTGATCTTCGGTATCTAACTCTTGAAGGGCTTTTTCTTCTGGTGTTTGTTCTTGTATCGCTGC
GATATCTAGCTGAAGTTGGATTAACCGTTTATCAATCTCGGGAACGACTAGATCAGAATAACGAGCAATG
CGTTCTGGGATACCCGAGCGTAATGCCTCTAGCATGGGGTGCACAGGCTTTAACTCATCTTGATACACTT
GCCGCAATAAACCAGCGGTAATACGCTCATTGCCTAAAGCTAGCGCACGGAGCTGAGCGAGTACAAAAAG
TTTTACTACAATGTCCATCACTCCTTGGCTTAGCTCATACCACACATCACGGACCTCATCCGATAACAGC
GCATCTTTGCGTTGTAAAAGCTGTAATTGCCAAAGATTATCCGTAAAAGCGATCCACTCTTGATTGGGCT
TTCCACGTTGCGTTTGTTGTATAGGATCCCAGAATATAGCTCCAAACCCTGCCCCTCTACGTGCAGACCG
CAAATCAGCCTCAAAAATCTCTCGTGCTTTAGGGGTACCAATCAACATCACTGGTACGCCAATAATATTC
ACCATCGTCACAAAAAAGTTCAGCATCTCTTGAGATCCACCCGAACGAGAGCGGCTTAAATGCTGAATTT
CATCAATAACCAACAACCCTAAAGCATGTGCATTGGCTATTTGCGACATCAAAGCCAACATGGTTTCTAT
ACCATGACGTTTTAAGCCATAACGACGCTCATAGTTCGAGCCCAAGGCTCGATCCAACGCTCTGAAAAAA
TTCAAGCAGATTTCTTTTAGCGAACCATTATGCGAGCAGTCTATTTTCAAATACACCACCTGCTCTACAT
TGAGTTCACGATGGTAAATCACCTGAGGATACGTGGCTAGAATACGATGAAGAGAGGTCGTCTTCCCACT
ACCAGAACAACCAATTAACAATAAGCTTTGTGCCGTAGATCGTGCCTCCTCAAAGCGAAATGTCTCCAAC
TCTCCCGTTTGAACACGCTCATAACCATTTTGTAAATGCTTTTGTAAATCTCCTGTTTTAGGATTTCTGC
CTACGTAGCCACCTCGAATCATGACCGAAATACGCTCACTTAGTAGCAAATGCGTACCTAATGGCTGAAA
ATAGTCATCTGGAATACGACAAATGGTATGAGCTCTGATAACACGGGACTTTTGCAAGTCAGAGGAAGTA
AGCTGTAAAGAGGATTTCAGTGATGCAGCACTATTCACTGACTCTTGTAATGGTGGTAAGGCCTCGATAA
AAGGATTATCACGATAAGCCTCTACCCCCGTATCACGATAAACTGCTTGAATCCGGGTAGCACTCATGAC
TCATCCTTTTCTGGTGGATCCTGAAATAATTCAGGCACGTATGTGGGTAGGCTGTAATCTTCTTGATCAT
CCGCTTCCACTGCGTTGAAAGGAATAACTTTAGCCTCATCACCTGAAGAGCTTGGCTTCAAATGCTCCGC
ACGTTTTTTACGCTCCGAGGTCACGGCTTCTTTTTTATTAGTTTTAATCTGCTTAATGCGTGTTGATTTG
GGCTCAGTAGTACTGGGCGTTAACTTATTCGCTTTCTGAATGGTTTGCTGAATAAACGCCTCAAGCTCCC
TGCGTTTAGTTAACTCATCCTGCTTCGCATTGGCTTTATTGTGTTTTTCTTGTGCTTGTATATCCCAAAC
CTCCCAAAATGAGAGACCTTTAAACTGCCGACTACGTTCCGTCAGATTACAGCGCCAAAATACACGGCTG
CCAACTTGCGGAAACAAATAAATCGTATCAACCAGCACTGGGTCATAAGCCGCTTCTAAATGTTGAGGTC
TAGCTATATCAGTGCTCCGCTGCAACCAACCCTCACGCAGAATCTCTGACCCCGAGTAATACAAACCCCA
CAAATTAACGCCAAATGAAGAAATAGAGACCTTTCGGCGAGGCAGTAACGCTACTCGCAACTGCTCTTGC
TCCACAGCCCTTAAACTACCTGTACGATGCTGCATACCCCATTGCCATAGCTGGACAGGAATAGACGGTA
AATCTGTAGGAAAATCAGCATCTCGATCGTATTTATCCATCACCAGATGGTTATTTCTGAATAAGATCGT
ACGCAAAATAATTTGTGTGAACTCAAATACCGACAGAGATGCATCTAACCTATAGTCTGTTTCACCATGG
CTTTTGATCCGACTGCCCTCTACAATGCCAGGTGCAAAGGACTTAAACTCGGCTTGTAGTGTTCTAAAAG
TGCTTTCCACTATGCCTTTAGCATCGCCACGTCTAGGTGGAGCACTTTCCACTCGCACATTAAAACTAGA
AACTAAGGCTTCGACCTGATGACTCATTAATTCGCCACGGTCCGCTAGCAACACATCTGGCAAACCTACA
CACGGCCAGTCTGAGCTACTAATCTCAATATCATGCTGGGCACAAATGGCCGTTTTGTCAGAGCAAGCAT
TTACAAAAGCCTGCATCGCCACCACATAAGACGGATTTTCAAAGCCGATATAAAAGCCCGTGATCATCCG
ACTAAACACATCAATCACAATGTAAAGCGTTGGTCTTCCTATGATTTTTTGGCGATCATGATGATCCACT
AAATAAATATCAGCAATCGTGGCATCAATCTCATAACGACTCCCAGGGCCTAACGCCTGAGAAGTGGCTG
TACTACTTAAGGGTCGTACGTCTTTTTTATATACCCCTGCTTTAACTCTAGACTTTAAGCGCTGAGCTTT
AGGGTATTCTCGATCATAAAAATAACGAAACTGACGTAGTGTTGGGTAATCCTCTTGGGGAATGCGAGGA
AAATACTGAGCAAACAAGTCCACAAATCGTCTATAGGCAACGGTGGTCTTTGTACCTTTTTGATTTAACA
GGTGCTTTTCTATGGTCAACCTAAAAAGGCGTTCAATCTCGGGCGTTACCTTGGTTCCTTCACCCTTACC
ATATTCTCTGGCTCGGCCAATCTTTGCTGTTCCTGTCGCTGAACGTCTTTCCCCTGGTGCACCGCTGTTT
TTGTAGTCAGGAATTAATGCATTAGGCGTTTGACCACGCTGCCAGTAACGGCGTAACAACTTATAAACTG
TAGCCTTAGTAACCTTATGTTCTTGGACCACATGCTCAACGAGTTCGCTTCTGACTTTAGGGTCGAAACG
ATCCTTACTATTAATAATAGGAAGAATTTTTCGATAATCCTCCTCGCGCTTCTGGAAGCTGACAGAATCT
ACAGACGGCTCTTCTAAATCAAGATGTACATAAGGGTCATCAGTTCTAACTAAGCGGCCTTCATCTAAAT
ACTGCATTAGCAACAACTCAGCCCTAGCTTGTGGAACTCCTTTATCAGCGCTTATTTGCATCCAGACAAC
TTGGCCATCCTCTATAGCCAAAATGCGATACGGATCATTATCAAATAGCACAACCTCATTAATTTGCCAC
ATAGCGCAACTCCTCCATATTCACTACTTGGCTAATACAGAGATCTGCACACTTATTTGCCCTGAAAGAC
TTATAAATATTGAACTTAATAAAACCATTTGCGGTTAAGGCTCGTATCTCACTCAATGTTTTGCCTAACT
CCAAATCATAAGCAATATCAACCTGCTTACAGACATTGATAATGTTTTCATCTCCTTTTTCTTGCAGGAT
ATGGGCCAATGGGGATAGTTGTGCTAAAAGCTCCGCAGAAACTTCTTCTGTTTTCACTGAATAAAGCCAT
TCAATATTTTCTTTTACTACGGGATTTATTTCTTTATCAGTAAAAATGAACCAAGGAATTTGCTTTTGCT
GCCAATAGCGACGCTCTAGTTCTAGTTTTTCTAAGGTACGCTCGTCTTGTAAGGCTGCTGCAGGTTTGAC
TTGAATAGCAAACTGCTCAAAAGGACCATCTTTGCAGTCCACTAAAAAATCAGTAGACATAACCTGATCT
ACACCACGAATAACAGGATGCTTAATACCACTATCTATTGCAATCTGCCTGGTATCACTAGGTAATAAGG
GGAACTGCTCGCGTATATCTAGCACGCTGCTCTCCCACTCAAGACTGAGAAAAACAGCAAGCTCTAAGTC
AGATAGCAAATGATGGACTCGTCCCGTCTTATGAGAATAAATACGGTGGGAACGACCTGAAGAAGGAACT
TCTTGTACTGTTAGCCATGGAATATAGTCTTTACCATGCCCTTGGCCACGCCCCTCTTTAATACGACGGG
CAATTTGCACTTCAGAAAATGAAGAGTTTGCTTTAGCCATAACAAAAGTCCAGTATGCTTTTTCACAGCA
TAACTGGACTGATTTCAGTTTACAACTATTCTGTCTAGTTTAAGACTTTATTGTCATAGTTTAGATCTAT
TTTGTTCAGTTTAAGACTTTATTGTCCGCCCACACCCGCTTACGCAGGGCATCCATTTATTACTCAACCG
TAACCGATTTTGCCAGGTTACGCGGCTGGTCAACGTCGGTGCCTTTGATCAGCGCGACATGGTAAGCCAG
CAGCTGCAGCGGAACGGTGTAGAAGATCGGTGCAATCACCTCTTCCACATGCGGCATCTCGACCCGGGAC
TAGTTGGTGTGGAAGTCCTAATATCGGTGATCAATATAGTGGTTGACATGCTGGCTAGTCAACATTGAGC
CTTTTGATCATGCAAATATATTACGGTATTTTACAATCAAATATCAAACTTAACTATTGACTTTATAACT
TATTTAGGTGGTAACATTCTTATAAAAAAGAAAAAAATTACTGCAAAACAGTACTAGCTTTTAACTTGTA
TCCTAGGTTATCTATGCTGTCTCACCATAGAGAATATTACCTATTTCAGAATGTATGTCCATGATTCGCC
GGGTAAATACATATAATACACAAATCTGGCTTAATAAAGTCTATAATATATCTCATAAAGAAGTGCTAAA
TTGGCTAGTGCTATATATTTTTAAGAAAATTTCTTTTGACTAAGTCCATATCGACTTTGTAAAAGTTCAC
ATTAGCATACATATATTACACGAGCCAGAAATAGTAACTTTTGCCTAAATCACAAATTGCAAAATTTAAT
TGCTTGCAAAAGGTCACATGCTTATAATCAACTTTTTTAAAAATTTAAAATACTTTTTTATTTTTTATTT
TTAAACATAAATGAAATAATTTATTTATTGTTTATGATTACCGAAACATAAAACCTGCTCAAGAAAAAGA
AACTGTTTTGTCCTTGGAAAAAAAGCACTACCTAGGAGCGGCCAAAATGCCGAGGCTTTCATAGCTTAAA
CTCTTTACAGAAAATAGGCATTATAGATCAGTTCGAGTTTTCTTATTCTTCCTTCCGGTTTTATCGTCAC
AGTTTTACAGTAAATAAGTATCACCTCTTAGAGTTAACCTATACTAAAATTTATGCCAGTTAACTATGAG
ATAAGCAAGTATCATCTCATTTCATTACCTGAAGTCGAGTAAACAGAAAATCCAATTGTTGATGAACCTC
AATGACTTAGAACTATCTATCGGCAGATCATATAAAGAGGATTTAGGTACTCGAGAACGCTCCGTACATG
CAGCTAAACCTCCAAGCATCTCTAACTTGGGTAGTGCTTTCTCCACCATTTTCTGTGCTTGCTCCTTCGT
GGCAAGTCCAGCCCATAATGCCCAGAATGTAGTTGCGGATTCGTATGACGTTCTGTGCTTGATTTTTGTG
TTGTAGTCAAAGAAAAGGTCCGGTTAAACGGATCTCGCATTGATGAGGCAACGCTAATTATCAACATATA
GATTGTTATCTATCTGCATGAACACGAAATCTTTACTTGACGACTTGAGGCTGATGGTGTTTATGCAAAG
AAACCACTGTGTTTAATATGTGTCACTGTTTGATATTACTGTCAGCGTAGAAGATAATAGTAAAAGCGGT
TAATAAGTGTATTTGAGATAAGTGTGATAAAGTTTTTACAGCGAAAAGACGATAAATACAAGAAAATGAT
TACGAGGATACGGAGAGAGGTATGTACATGTGTATTTATATACTAAGCTGCCGGCGGTTGTTTGCAAGAC
CGAGAAAAGGCTAGCAAGAATCGGGTCATTGTAGCGTATGCGCCTGTGAACATTCTCTTCAACAAGTTTG
ATTCCATTGCGGTGAAATGGTAAAAGTCAACCCCCTGCGATGTATATTTTCCTGTACAATCAATCAAAAA
GCCAAATGATTTAGCATTATCTTTACATCTTGTTATTTTACAGATTTTATGTTTAGATCTTTTATGCTTG
CTTTTCAAAAGGCCTGCAGGCAAGTGCACAAACAATACTTAAATAAATACTACTCAGTAATAACCTATTT
CTTAGCATTTTTGACGAAATTTGCTATTTTGTTAGAGTCTTTTACACCATTTGTCTCCACACCTCCGCTT
ACATCAACACCAATAACGCCATTTAATCTAAGCGCATCACCAACATTTTCTGGCGTCAGTCCACCAGCTA
ACATAAAATGTTGCCTCGCGCGTTTCGGTGATGACGGTGAAAACCTCTGACACATGCAGCTCCCGGAGAC
GGTCACAGCTTGTCTGTAAGCGGATGCCGGGAGCAGACAAGCCCGTCAGGGCGCGTCAGCGGGTGTTGGC
GGGTGTCGGGGCGCAGCCATGACCCAGTCACGTAGCGATAGCGGAGTGTATACTGGCTTAACTATGCGGC
ATCAGAGCAGATTGTACTGAGAGTGCACCATATGCGGTGTGAAATACCGCACAGATGCGTAAGGAGAAAA
TACCGCATCAGGCGCTCTTCCGCTTCCTCGCTCACTGACTCGCTGCGCTCGGTCGTTCGGCTGCGGCGAG
CGGTATCAGCTCACTCAAAGGCGGTAATACGGTTATCCACAGAATCAGGGGATAACGCAGGAAAGAACAT
GTGAGCAAAAGGCCAGCAAAAGGCCAGGAACCGTAAAAAGGCCGCGTTGCTGGCGTTTTTCCATAGGCTC
CGCCCCCCTGACGAGCATCACAAAAATCGACGCTCAAGTCAGAGGTGGCGAAACCCGACAGGACTATAAA
GATACCAGGCGTTTCCCCCTGGAAGCTCCCTCGTGCGCTCTCCTGTTCCGACCCTGCCGCTTACCGGATA
CCTGTCCGCCTTTCTCCCTTCGGGAAGCGTGGCGCTTTCTCATAGCTCACGCTGTAGGTATCTCAGTTCG
GTGTAGGTCGTTCGCTCCAAGCTGGGCTGTGTGCACGAACCCCCCGTTCAGCCCGACCGCTGCGCCTTAT
CCGGTAACTATCGTCTTGAGTCCAACCCGGTAAGACACGACTTATCGCCACTGGCAGCAGCCACTGGTAA
CAGGATTAGCAGAGCGAGGTATGTAGGCGGTGCTACAGAGTTCTTGAAGTGGTGGCCTAACTACGGCTAC
ACTAGAAGGACAGTATTTGGTATCTGCGCTCTGCTGAAGCCAGTTACCTTCGGAAAAAGAGTTGGTAGCT
CTTGATCCGGCAAACAAACCACCGCTGGTAGCGGTGGTTTTTTTGTTTGCAAGCAGCAGATTACGCGCAG
AAAAAAAGGATCTCAAGAAGATCCTTTGATCTTTTCTACGGGGTCTGACGCTCAGTGGAACGAAAACTCA
CGTTAAGGGATTTTGGTCATGAGATTATCAAAAAGGATCTTCACCTAGATCCTTTTAAATTAAAAATGAA
GTTTTAAATCAATCTAAAGTATATATGAGTAAACTTGGTCTGACAGGAGCTCGCTCAGAAGAACTCGTCA
AGAAGGCGATAGAAGGCGATGCGCTGCGAATCGGGAGCGGCGATACCGTAAAGCACGAGGAAGCGGTCAG
CCCATTCGCCGCCAAGCTCTTCAGCAATATCACGGGTAGCCAACGCTATGTCCTGATAGCGGTCCGCCAC
ACCCAGCCGGCCACAGTCGATGAATCCAGAAAAGCGGCCATTTTCCACCATGATATTCGGCAAGCAGGCA
TCGCCATGGGTCACGACGAGATCCTCGCCGTCGGGCATCCGCGCCTTGAGCCTGGCGAACAGTTCGGCTG
GCGCGAGCCCCTGATGCTCTTCGTCCAGATCATCCTGATCGACAAGACCGGCTTCCATCCGAGTACGTGC
TCGCTCGATGCGATGTTTCGCTTGGTGGTCGAATGGGCAGGTAGCCGGATCAAGCGTATGCAGCCGCCGC
ATTGCATCAGCCATGATGGATACTTTCTCGGCAGGAGCAAGGTGAGATGACAGGAGATCCTGCCCCGGCA
CTTCGCCCAATAGCAGCCAGTCCCTTCCCGCTTCAGTGACAACGTCGAGCACAGCTGCGCAAGGAACGCC
CGTCGTGGCCAGCCACGATAGCCGCGCTGCCTCGTCTTGGAGTTCATTCAGGGCACCGGACAGGTCGGTC
TTGACAAAAAGAACCGGGCGCCCCTGCGCTGACAGCCGGAACACGGCGGCATCAGAGCAGCCGATTGTCT
GTTGTGCCCAGTCATAGCCGAATAGCCTCTCCACCCAAGCGGCCGGAGAACCTGCGTGCAATCCATCTTG
TTCAATCATGCGAAACGATCCTCATCCTGTCTCTTGATCAGATCTTGATCCCCTGCGCCATCAGATCCTT
GGCGGCAAGAAAGCCATCCAGTTTACTTTGCAGGGCTTCCCAACCTTACCAGAGGGCGCCCCAGCTGGCA
ATTCCGGTTCGCTTGCTGTCCATAAAACCGCCCAGTCTAGCTATCGCCATGTAAGCCCACTGCAAGCTAC
CTGCTTTCTCTTTGCGCTTGCGTTTTCCCTTGTCCAGATAGCCCAGTAGCTGACATTCATCCGGGCGATC
GATGGAAGCCGGCGGCACCTCGCTAACGGATTCACCACTCCAAGAATTGGAGCCAATCAATTCTTGCGGA
GAACTGTGAATGCGCAAACCAACCCTTGGCAGAACATATCCATCGCGTCCGCCATCTCCAGCAGCCGCAC
GCGGCGCATCGGGGGGGGGGGKKSRKTTCAATTCATCATTTTTTTTTTATTCTTTTTTTTGATTTCGGTT
TCCTTGAAATTTTTTTGATTCGGTAATCTCCGAACAGAAGGAAGAACGAAGGAAGGAGCACAGACTTAGA
TTGGTATATATACGCATATGTAGTGTTGAAGAAACATGAAATTGCCCAGTATTCTTAACCCAACTGCACA
GAACAAAAACCTGCAGGAAACGAAGATAAATCATGTCGAAAGCTACATATAAGGAACGTGCTGCTACTCA
TCCTAGTCCTGTTGCTGCCAAGCTATTTAATATCATGCACGAAAAGCAAACAAACTTGTGTGCTTCATTG
GATGTTCGTACCACCAAGGAATTACTGGAGTTAGTTGAAGCATTAGGTCCCAAAATTTGTTTACTAAAAA
CACATGTGGATATCTTGACTGATTTTTCCATGGAGGGCACAGTTAAGCCGCTAAAGGCATTATCCGCCAA
GTACAATTTTTTACTCTTCGAAGACAGAAAATTTGCTGACATTGGTAATACAGTCAAATTGCAGTACTCT
GCGGGTGTATACAGAATAGCAGAATGGGCAGACATTACGAATGCACACGGTGTGGTGGGCCCAGGTATTG
TTAGCGGTTTGAAGCAGGCGGCAGAAGAAGTAACAAAGGAACCTAGAGGCCTTTTGATGTTAGCAGAATT
GTCATGCAAGGGCTCCCTATCTACTGGAGAATATACTAAGGGTACTGTTGACATTGCGAAGAGCGACAAA
GATTTTGTTATCGGCTTTATTGCTCAAAGAGACATGGGTGGAAGAGATGAAGGTTACGATTGGTTGATTA
TGACACCCGGTGTGGGTTTAGATGACAAGGGAGACGCATTGGGTCAACAGTATAGAACCGTGGATGATGT
GGTCTCTACAGGATCTGACATTATTATTGTTGGAAGAGGACTATTTGCAAAGGGAAGGGATGCTAAGGTA
GAGGGTGAACGTTACAGAAAAGCAGGCTGGGAAGCATATTTGAGAAGATGCGGCCAGCAAAACTAAAAAA
CTGTATTATAAGTAAATGCATGTATACTAAACTCACAAATTAGAGCTTCAATTTAATTATATCAGTTATT
ACCCGGGAATCTCGGTCGTAATGATTTTTATAATGACGAAAAAAAAAAAATTGGAAAGAAAACCCCCCCC
CCCCGCAGCGTTGGGTCCTGGCCACGGGTGCGCATGATCGTGCTCCTGTCGTTGAGGACCCGGCTAGGCT
GGCGGGGTTGCCTTACTGGTTAGCAGAATGAATCACCGATACGCGAGCGAACGTGAAGCGACTGCTGCTG
CAAAACGTCTGCGACCTGAGCAACAACATGAATGGTCTTCGGTTTCCGTGTTTCGTAAAGTCTGGAAACG
CGGAAGTCAGCGCCCTGCACCATTATGTTCCGGATCTGCATCGCAGGATGCTGCTGGCTACCCTGTGGAA
CACCTACATCTGTATTAACGAAGCGCTGGCATTGACCCTGAGTGATTTTTCTCTGGTCCCGCCGCATCCA
TACCGCCAGTTGTTTACCCTCACAACGTTCCAGTAACCGGGCATGTTCATCATCAGTAACCCGTATCGTG
AGCATCCTCTCTCGTTTCATCGGTATCATTACCCCCATGAACAGAAATCCCCCTTACACGGAGGCATCAG
TGACCAAACAGGAAAAAACCGCCCTTAACATGGCCCGCTTTATCAGAAGCCAGACATTAACGCTTCTGGA
GAAACTCAACGAGCTGGACGCGGATGAACAGGCAGACATCTGTGAATCGCTTCACGACCACGCTGATGAG
CTTTACCGCTGGGCCATTCTCATGAAGAATATCTTGAATTTATTGTCATATTA
